>Addgene plasmid #49045 | pAC155-pCR8-sgExpression | depositor full sequence | sequence record 72014 | pAC155-pCR8-sgExpression sequence 3178 bps
CTTTCCTGCGTTATCCCCTGATTCTGTGGATAACCGTATTACCGCCTTTGAGTGAGCTGATACCGCTCGC
CGCAGCCGAACGACCGAGCGCAGCGAGTCAGTGAGCGAGGAAGCGGAAGAGCGCCCAATACGCAAACCGC
CTCTCCCCGCGCGTTGGCCGATTCATTAATGCAGCTGGCACGACAGGTTTCCCGACTGGAAAGCGGGCAG
TGAGCGCAACGCAATTAATACGCGTACCGCTAGCCAGGAAGAGTTTGTAGAAACGCAAAAAGGCCATCCG
TCAGGATGGCCTTCTGCTTAGTTTGATGCCTGGCAGTTTATGGCGGGCGTCCTGCCCGCCACCCTCCGGG
CCGTTGCTTCACAACGTTCAAATCCGCTCCCGGCGGATTTGTCCTACTCAGGAGAGCGTTCACCGACAAA
CAACAGATAAAACGAAAGGCCAACGCTAGCATGGATGTTTTCCCAGTCACGACGTTGTAAAACGACGGCC
AGTCTTAAGCTCGGGCCCCAAATAATGATTTTATTTTGACTGATAGTGACCTGTTCGTTGCAACAAATTG
ATGAGCAATGCTTTTTTATAATGCCAACTTTGTACAAAAAAGCAGGCTCCGCCTCTAGAGCCATTTGTCT
GCAGAATTGGCGCACGCGCTAAAAACGGACTAGCCTTATTTTAACTTGCTATTTCTAGCTCTAAAACAAA
AAAGCACCGACTCGGTGCCACTTTTTCAAGTTGATAACGGACTAGCCTTATTTTAACTTGCTATTTCTAG
CTCTAAAACAGGTCTTCTCGAAGACCCGGTGTTTCGTCCTTTCCACAAGATATATAAAGCCAAGAAATCG
AAATACTTTCAAGTTACGGTAAGCATATGATAGTCCATTTTAAAACATAATTTTAAAACTGCAAACTACC
CAAGAAATTATTACTTTCTACGTCACGTATTTTGTACTAATATCTTTGTGTTTACAGTCAAATTAATTCC
AATTATCTCTCTAACAGCCTTGTATCGTATATGCAAATATGAAGGAATCATGGGAAATAGGCCCTCACAT
GTGGCGACCCAGCTTTCTTGTACAAAGTTGGCATTATAAAAAATAATTGCTCATCAATTTGTTGCAACGA
ACAGGTCACTATCAGTCAAAATAAAATCATTATTTGCCATCCAGCTGATATCCCCTATAGTGAGTCGTAT
TACATGGTCATAGCTGTTTCCTGGCAGCTCTGGCCCGTGTCTCAAAATCTCTGATGTTACATTGCACAAG
ATAAAAATATATCATCATGCCTCCTCTAGACCAGCCAGGACAGAAATGCCTCGACTTCGCTGCTGCCCAA
GGTTGCCGGGTGACGCACACCGTGGAAACGGATGAAGGCACGAACCCAGTGGACATAAGCCTGTTCGGTT
CGTAAGCTGTAATGCAAGTAGCGTATGCGCTCACGCAACTGGTCCAGAACCTTGACCGAACGCAGCGGTG
GTAACGGCGCAGTGGCGGTTTTCATGGCTTGTTATGACTGTTTTTTTGGGGTACAGTCTATGCCTCGGGC
ATCCAAGCAGCAAGCGCGTTACGCCGTGGGTCGATGTTTGATGTTATGGAGCAGCAACGATGTTACGCAG
CAGGGCAGTCGCCCTAAAACAAAGTTAAACATCATGAGGGAAGCGGTGATCGCCGAAGTATCGACTCAAC
TATCAGAGGTAGTTGGCGTCATCGAGCGCCATCTCGAACCGACGTTGCTGGCCGTACATTTGTACGGCTC
CGCAGTGGATGGCGGCCTGAAGCCACACAGTGATATTGATTTGCTGGTTACGGTGACCGTAAGGCTTGAT
GAAACAACGCGGCGAGCTTTGATCAACGACCTTTTGGAAACTTCGGCTTCCCCTGGAGAGAGCGAGATTC
TCCGCGCTGTAGAAGTCACCATTGTTGTGCACGACGACATCATTCCGTGGCGTTATCCAGCTAAGCGCGA
ACTGCAATTTGGAGAATGGCAGCGCAATGACATTCTTGCAGGTATCTTCGAGCCAGCCACGATCGACATT
GATCTGGCTATCTTGCTGACAAAAGCAAGAGAACATAGCGTTGCCTTGGTAGGTCCAGCGGCGGAGGAAC
TCTTTGATCCGGTTCCTGAACAGGATCTATTTGAGGCGCTAAATGAAACCTTAACGCTATGGAACTCGCC
GCCCGACTGGGCTGGCGATGAGCGAAATGTAGTGCTTACGTTGTCCCGCATTTGGTACAGCGCAGTAACC
GGCAAAATCGCGCCGAAGGATGTCGCTGCCGACTGGGCAATGGAGCGCCTGCCGGCCCAGTATCAGCCCG
TCATACTTGAAGCTAGACAGGCTTATCTTGGACAAGAAGAAGATCGCTTGGCCTCGCGCGCAGATCAGTT
GGAAGAATTTGTCCACTACGTGAAAGGCGAGATCACCAAGGTAGTCGGCAAATAACCCTCGAGCCACCCA
TGACCAAAATCCCTTAACGTGAGTTACGCGTCGTTCCACTGAGCGTCAGACCCCGTAGAAAAGATCAAAG
GATCTTCTTGAGATCCTTTTTTTCTGCGCGTAATCTGCTGCTTGCAAACAAAAAAACCACCGCTACCAGC
GGTGGTTTGTTTGCCGGATCAAGAGCTACCAACTCTTTTTCCGAAGGTAACTGGCTTCAGCAGAGCGCAG
ATACCAAATACTGTCCTTCTAGTGTAGCCGTAGTTAGGCCACCACTTCAAGAACTCTGTAGCACCGCCTA
CATACCTCGCTCTGCTAATCCTGTTACCAGTGGCTGCTGCCAGTGGCGATAAGTCGTGTCTTACCGGGTT
GGACTCAAGACGATAGTTACCGGATAAGGCGCAGCGGTCGGGCTGAACGGGGGGTTCGTGCACACAGCCC
AGCTTGGAGCGAACGACCTACACCGAACTGAGATACCTACAGCGTGAGCATTGAGAAAGCGCCACGCTTC
CCGAAGGGAGAAAGGCGGACAGGTATCCGGTAAGCGGCAGGGTCGGAACAGGAGAGCGCACGAGGGAGCT
TCCAGGGGGAAACGCCTGGTATCTTTATAGTCCTGTCGGGTTTCGCCACCTCTGACTTGAGCGTCGATTT
TTGTGATGCTCGTCAGGGGGGCGGAGCCTATGGAAAAACGCCAGCAACGCGGCCTTTTTACGGTTCCTGG
CCTTTTGCTGGCCTTTTGCTCACATGTT
Features (pLannotate 1.2.2; 14 found; start..end, strand, type, name):
    121..213     +  CDS            lacI (fragment): lac repressor; lacI; The lac repressor binds to the lac operator to inhibit transcription in E. coli. This inhibition can be relieved by adding lactose or isopropyl-β-D-thiogalactopyranoside (IPTG).
    268..295     -  terminator     rrnB T2 terminator: transcription terminator T2 from the E. coli rrnB gene
    387..441     -  terminator     rrnB T1 terminator (fragment): Escherichia coli rrnB; transcription terminator T1 from the E. coli rrnB gene
    457..493     -  CDS            lacZα (fragment): LacZα fragment of β-galactosidase; lacZ fragment
    509..608     +  protein_bind   attL1: mutant version of attL; recombination site for the Gateway® LR reaction LR Clonase™
    654..697     -  misc_RNA       gRNA scaffold (fragment): guide RNA scaffold for the Streptococcus pyogenes CRISPR/Cas9 system
    704..779     -  misc_RNA       gRNA scaffold: guide RNA scaffold for the Streptococcus pyogenes CRISPR/Cas9 system
    806..1046    -  promoter       U6 promoter: RNA polymerase III promoter for human U6 snRNA
   1057..1156    -  protein_bind   attL2: mutant version of attL; recombination site for the Gateway® LR reaction LR Clonase™
   1174..1192    -  promoter       T7 promoter: promoter for bacteriophage T7 RNA polymerase
   1382..1405    +  promoter       Pc promoter (fragment): intI1 (promoter lies within the coding sequence); class 1 integron promoter
   1581..1637    +  CDS            GmR (fragment): gentamycin acetyltransferase; aacC1; confers resistance to gentamycin
   1644..2435    +  CDS            SmR: aminoglycoside adenylyltransferase (Murphy, 1985); aadA; confers resistance to spectinomycin and streptomycin
   2528..3116    +  rep_origin     ori: high-copy-number ColE1/pMB1/pBR322/pUC origin of replication
