[The description below was written by a language model from this plasmid's Addgene catalogue record and pLannotate feature annotations shown in this document.]
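Description:
pAC155-pCR8-sgExpression is an empty sgRNA expression backbone built on the Invitrogen pCR8/GW/TOPO Gateway entry vector, with a total recorded length of about 3.2 kb. It is propagated in E. coli through a high-copy ColE1/pUC-type origin and selected with spectinomycin via the aadA (SmR) aminoglycoside adenylyltransferase gene. Short annotated fragments of lacI, lacZα, a gentamicin resistance gene and a class 1 integron Pc promoter appear to be backbone remnants rather than functional parts. The rrnB T1 terminator upstream of the cloning region was deliberately truncated to remove a BbsI site, so that BbsI can be used for spacer cloning.

The payload sits between the attL1 and attL2 Gateway recombination sites, on the reverse strand relative to the annotation. It consists of the human U6 RNA polymerase III promoter followed by the Streptococcus pyogenes Cas9 guide RNA scaffold and a terminator, a cassette that was PCR-amplified from pX335. The feature table also flags a second, partial scaffold match just beyond the full scaffold. No spacer is present: the user inserts a target-specific sequence at the BbsI site between the promoter and scaffold to generate a complete sgRNA. A T7 promoter lies outside attL2, and the insert region can be sequenced from flanking M13 primer sites.

The plasmid encodes no Cas9, so it supplies only the guide component. It was deposited with a study on multiplexed activation of endogenous genes by an RNA-guided transcriptional activator system. According to the record, it can be transfected directly into mammalian cells, or the cassette can be moved by LR recombination into a Gateway destination vector. Alternatively, the plasmid can serve as a PCR template so that the U6-sgRNA-terminator fragment is transfected as linear DNA.
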