Addgene plasmid #49045: pAC155-pCR8-sgExpression
Purpose: (Empty Backbone) U6-driven sgRNA expressing cassette on a gateway donor vector
Depositing lab: Rudolf Jaenisch. Depositing organization: Whitehead Institute for Biomedical Research. Publication: Multiplexed activation of endogenous genes by CRISPR-on, an RNA-guided transcriptional activator system. Cheng AW, Wang H, Yang H, Shi L, Katz Y, Theunissen TW, Rangarajan S, Shivalila CS, Dadon DB, Jaenisch R. Cell Res. 2013 Aug 27. doi: 10.1038/cr.2013.122. PubMed 23979020.
Backbone
  Vector backbone: pCR8GWTOPO
  Backbone manufacturer: Invitrogen
  Backbone size (bp): 2734
  Modifications to backbone: rrnBT1 was truncated to remove a BbsI site that is used for cloning of sgRNA
  Vector type: Mammalian Expression, CRISPR
  Promoter: U6
Growth in bacteria
  Bacterial resistance: Spectinomycin, 50 μg/mL
  Growth temperature: 37°C
  Growth strain: DH5alpha
  Copy number: Unknown
Gene/Insert
  Sequencing primers: 5′ M13F; 3′ M13R
Resource information
  A portion of this plasmid was derived from a plasmid made by: The U6-sgRNA-temrinator expression cassette was PCR amplifed from pX335
Terms and licenses: Academic/Nonprofit Terms; Industry Terms: Not Available to Industry
Depositor comments: Clone sgRNA spacer into BbsI site. Sequence using LKO5' primer: GACTATCATATGCTTACCGT This vector can be transfected, or transferred to a gateway destination vector ( http://www.lifetechnologies.com/us/en/home/life-science/cloning/gateway-cloning/gateway-destination-vectors.html ), or the U6-sgRNA-terminator fragment can be PCR-amplified and transfected as linear DNA. Another template for such linear DNA is one of the dual expression vectors: http://www.addgene.org/48240/ http://www.addgene.org/48239/ http://www.addgene.org/48238/ http://www.addgene.org/48236/ For more information including protocols and updates, please go to http://www.crispr-on.org
How to cite: pAC155-pCR8-sgExpression was a gift from Rudolf Jaenisch (Addgene plasmid # 49045 ; http://n2t.net/addgene:49045 ; RRID:Addgene_49045)
