>Addgene plasmid #49045 | pAC155-pCR8-sgExpression | addgene partial sequence | sequence record 73187 | M13_pUC_fwd
ATGATTTTATTTTGACTGATAGTGACCTGTTCGTTGCAACAAATTGATGAGCAATGCTTTTTTATAATGC
CAACTTTGTACAAAAAAGCAGGCTCCGCCTCTAGAGCCATTTGTCTGCAGAATTGGCGCACGCGCTAAAA
ACGGACTAGCCTTATTTTAACTTGCTATTTCTAGCTCTAAAACAAAAAAGCACCGACTCGGTGCCACTTT
TTCAAGTTGATAACGGACTAGCCTTATTTTAACTTGCTATTTCTAGCTCTAAAACAGGTCTTCTCGAAGA
CCCGGTGTTTCGTCCTTTCCACAAGATATATAAAGCCAAGAAATCGAAATACTTTCAAGTTACGGTAAGC
ATATGATAGTCCATTTTAAAACATAATTTTAAAACTGCAAACTACCCAAGAAATTATTACTTTCTACGTC
ACGTATTTTGTACTAATATCTTTGTGTTTACAGTCAAATTAATTCCAATTATCTCTCTAACAGCCTTGTA
TCGTATATGCAAATATGAAGGAATCATGGGAAATAGGCCCTCACATGTGGCGACCCAGCTTTCTTGTACA
AAGTTGGCATTATAAAAAATAATTGCTCATCAATTTGTTGCAACGAACAGGTCACTATCAGTCAAAATAA
AATCATTA
